Addgene plasmid #51428: pAF1-SeqFosC
Purpose: Artificial transcription factor with no activator domain targeting c-Fos (TALE C)
Depositing lab: Xavier Darzacq. Depositing organization: Ecole Normale Superieure Paris. Publication: Transcription Factors Modulate c-Fos Transcriptional Bursts. Senecal A, Munsky B, Proux F, Ly N, Braye FE, Zimmer C, Mueller F, Darzacq X. Cell Rep. 2014 Jun 25. pii: S2211-1247(14)00447-1. doi: 10.1016/j.celrep.2014.05.053. PubMed 24981864.
Backbone
  Vector backbone: pAF1
  Backbone size w/o insert (bp): 7372
  Total vector size (bp): 9276
  Modifications to backbone: pAF1-SeqFosC was obtained by introduction of RVD in pAF1 (Cermak et al., 2011).
  Vector type: Mammalian Expression
  Selectable markers: Neomycin (select with G418)
Growth in bacteria
  Bacterial resistance: Ampicillin, 100 μg/mL
  Growth temperature: 37°C
  Growth strain: DH5alpha
  Copy number: High Copy
Gene/Insert
  Gene/Insert name: SeqFosC
  Species: Synthetic
  Insert size (bp): 1904
  Cloning method: Restriction Enzyme; 5′ cloning site Esp3I (destroyed during cloning); 3′ cloning site Esp3I (destroyed during cloning)
  Sequencing primers: 5′ GCCGTTACAGTTGGACACAG; 3′ TACGGCGATTGACTCTTCTG
Terms and licenses: Academic/Nonprofit Terms; Industry Terms: Not Available to Industry
How to cite: pAF1-SeqFosC was a gift from Xavier Darzacq (Addgene plasmid # 51428 ; http://n2t.net/addgene:51428 ; RRID:Addgene_51428)
