[The description below was written by a language model from this plasmid's Addgene catalogue record and pLannotate feature annotations shown in this document.]
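Description:
pAF1-SeqFosC is a 9,276 bp mammalian expression plasmid encoding a designer TALE (transcription activator-like effector) protein directed at the c-Fos gene, described as "TALE C". It was made by inserting an approximately 1.9 kb synthetic array of RVD-containing repeats into the pAF1 backbone by Golden Gate-type assembly through Esp3I sites, which were destroyed in the process. The RVDs (repeat variable diresidues) determine which DNA bases each TALE repeat recognises, so the assembled array sets the target sequence. The record does not give the exact binding site within c-Fos. According to the stated purpose, this artificial transcription factor carries no activator domain, so it provides DNA binding alone.

The annotation shows a single long open reading frame of about 3.9 kb. It is matched by homology to the Xanthomonas TAL effector PthXo1, which reflects the TALE scaffold rather than the natural protein. This frame is driven by the CMV immediate-early enhancer and promoter and terminated by the bGH polyadenylation signal, and a T7 promoter lies just upstream of the coding sequence. No tags or reporters within this frame are annotated, so the record leaves open what else may be fused to the TALE. A separate SV40 promoter–neo–SV40 poly(A) cassette allows G418 selection of transfected mammalian cells. In E. coli the plasmid is maintained by a high-copy ColE1/pUC-type origin with ampicillin resistance, and an f1 origin is also present. The short LTR, ble and lacI hits are small fragments, probably backbone remnants or annotation matches.

The associated study concerns how transcription factors modulate c-Fos transcriptional bursts. In that setting, this construct plausibly serves as the activator-less counterpart to activating TALE factors.
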