Features (pLannotate 1.2.2; 20 found; start..end, strand, type, name):
     28..80      -  misc_feature   bom (fragment): basis of mobility region from pBR322
    235..614     +  enhancer       CMV enhancer: human cytomegalovirus immediate early enhancer
    615..818     +  promoter       CMV promoter: human cytomegalovirus (CMV) immediate early promoter
    814..847     +  LTR            5' LTR (truncated) (fragment): truncated 5' long terminal repeat (LTR) from HIV-1
    863..881     +  promoter       T7 promoter: promoter for bacteriophage T7 RNA polymerase
    923..4825    +  CDS            pthXo1 (fragment): PTHX1_XANOP - Also known as tal2b. Experimental evidence at protein level: Swiss-Prot protein existence level 1. Avirulence protein. Acts as a transcription factor in rice, inducing expression of a number of host genes including SWEET11 (Os8N3, XA13, AC Q6YZF3) in susceptible plants with the Xa13 allele. Plants with the xa13 allele, which has an altered promoter, are resistant to bacterial blight caused by this bacterial strain and do not induce SWEET11. The xa13 allele elicits an atypical hypersensitive response (HR). PthXo1 binds SWEET11 promoter DNA in a sequence-specific manner. From Xanth
   4876..5100    +  polyA_signal   bGH poly(A) signal: bovine growth hormone polyadenylation signal
   5104..5125    +  promoter       SV40 promoter (fragment): SV40 enhancer and early promoter
   5146..5574    +  rep_origin     f1 ori (sequence partly withheld): f1 bacteriophage origin of replication; arrow indicates direction of (+) strand synthesis
   5588..5917    +  promoter       SV40 promoter: SV40 enhancer and early promoter
   5984..6775    +  CDS            neo: KKA2_KLEPN - Also known as kan, nptII. Experimental evidence at protein level: Swiss-Prot protein existence level 1. Resistance to kanamycin, neomycin, paromomycin, ribostamycin, butirosin and gentamicin B. From Klebsiella pneumoniae.
   6799..6957    +  CDS            ble (fragment): BLE_KLEPN - Experimental evidence at protein level: Swiss-Prot protein existence level 1. Binding protein with a strong affinity to the bleomycin family of antibiotics. Binds to CL990; an antimitotic-antibiotic compound. From Klebsiella pneumoniae.
   6952..7073    +  polyA_signal   SV40 poly(A) signal: SV40 polyadenylation signal
   7146..7162    -  protein_bind   lac operator: The lac repressor binds to the lac operator to inhibit transcription in E. coli. This inhibition can be relieved by adding lactose or isopropyl-β-D-thiogalactopyranoside (IPTG). lac repressor encoded by lacI
   7170..7200    -  promoter       lac promoter: promoter for the E. coli lac operon
   7215..7236    -  protein_bind   CAP binding site: CAP binding activates transcription in the presence of cAMP. E. coli catabolite activator protein
   7249..7341    -  CDS            lacI (fragment): lac repressor; lacI; The lac repressor binds to the lac operator to inhibit transcription in E. coli. This inhibition can be relieved by adding lactose or isopropyl-β-D-thiogalactopyranoside (IPTG).
   7524..8109    -  rep_origin     ori: high-copy-number ColE1/pMB1/pBR322/pUC origin of replication
   8280..9140    -  CDS            AmpR: β-lactamase; bla; confers resistance to ampicillin, carbenicillin, and related antibiotics
   9141..9245    -  promoter       AmpR promoter: bla
>Addgene plasmid #51428 | pAF1-SeqFosC | depositor full sequence | sequence record 79484 | pAF1-SeqFosC sequence 9276 bps
GACGGATCGGGAGATCTCCCGATCCCCTATGGTGCACTCTCAGTACAATCTGCTCTGATGCCGCATAGTT
AAGCCAGTATCTGCTCCCTGCTTGTGTGTTGGAGGTCGCTGAGTAGTGCGCGAGCAAAATTTAAGCTACA
ACAAGGCAAGGCTTGACCGACAATTGCATGAAGAATCTGCTTAGGGTTAGGCGTTTTGCGCTGCTTCGCG
ATGTACGGGCCAGATATACGCGTTGACATTGATTATTGACTAGTTATTAATAGTAATCAATTACGGGGTC
ATTAGTTCATAGCCCATATATGGAGTTCCGCGTTACATAACTTACGGTAAATGGCCCGCCTGGCTGACCG
CCCAACGACCCCCGCCCATTGACGTCAATAATGACGTATGTTCCCATAGTAACGCCAATAGGGACTTTCC
ATTGACGTCAATGGGTGGAGTATTTACGGTAAACTGCCCACTTGGCAGTACATCAAGTGTATCATATGCC
AAGTACGCCCCCTATTGACGTCAATGACGGTAAATGGCCCGCCTGGCATTATGCCCAGTACATGACCTTA
TGGGACTTTCCTACTTGGCAGTACATCTACGTATTAGTCATCGCTATTACCATGGTGATGCGGTTTTGGC
AGTACATCAATGGGCGTGGATAGCGGTTTGACTCACGGGGATTTCCAAGTCTCCACCCCATTGACGTCAA
TGGGAGTTTGTTTTGGCACCAAAATCAACGGGACTTTCCAAAATGTCGTAACAACTCCGCCCCATTGACG
CAAATGGGCGGTAGGCGTGTACGGTGGGAGGTCTATATAAGCAGAGCTCTCTGGCTAACTAGAGAACCCA
CTGCTTACTGGCTTATCGAAATTAATACGACTCACTATAGGGAGACCCAAGCTGGCTAGCGTTTAAACTT
AAGCTTGCCACCATGGACCCCATTCGTCCGCGCAGGCCAAGTCCTGCCCGCGAGCTTCTGCCTGGACCCC
AACCGGATAGGGTTCAGCCGACTGCAGATCGTGGGGTGTCTGCGCCTGCTGGCAGCCCTCTGGATGGCTT
GCCCGCTCGGCGGACGGTGTCCCGGACCCGGCTGCCATCTCCCCCTGCGCCCTCACCTGCGTTCTCGGCG
GGCAGCTTCAGCGATCTGCTCCGTCCGTTCGATCCGTCGCTTCTTGATACATCGCTTCTTGATTCGATGC
CTGCCGTCGGCACGCCGCATACAGCGGCTGCCCCAGCAGAGTGGGATGAGGCGCAATCGGCTCTGCGTGC
AGCCGATGACCCGCCACCCACCGTGCGTGTCGCTGTCACTGCCGCGCGGCCGCCGCGCGCCAAGCCGGCC
CCGCGACGGCGTGCTGCGCAACCCTCCGACGCTTCGCCGGCCGCGCAGGTGGATCTACGCACGCTCGGCT
ACAGTCAGCAGCAGCAAGAGAAGATCAAACCGAAGGTGCGTTCGACAGTGGCGCAGCACCACGAGGCACT
GGTGGGCCATGGGTTTACACACGCGCACATCGTTGCGCTCAGCCAACACCCGGCAGCGTTAGGGACCGTC
GCTGTCACGTATCAGCACATAATCACGGCGTTGCCAGAGGCGACACACGAAGACATCGTTGGCGTCGGCA
AACAGTGGTCCGGCGCACGCGCCCTGGAGGCCTTGCTCACGGATGCGGGGGAGTTGAGAGGTCCGCCGTT
ACAGTTGGACACAGGCCAACTTGTGAAGATTGCAAAACGTGGCGGCGTGACCGCAATGGAGGCAGTGCAT
GCATCGCGCAATGCACTGACGGGTGCCCCCCTGAACCTGACCCCGGACCAAGTGGTGGCTATCGCCAGCC
ACGATGGCGGCAAGCAAGCGCTCGAAACGGTGCAGCGGCTGTTGCCGGTGCTGTGCCAGGACCATGGCCT
GACTCCGGACCAAGTGGTGGCTATCGCCAGCCACGATGGCGGCAAGCAAGCGCTCGAAACGGTGCAGCGG
CTGTTGCCGGTGCTGTGCCAGGACCATGGCCTGACCCCGGACCAAGTGGTGGCTATCGCCAGCAACATTG
GCGGCAAGCAAGCGCTCGAAACGGTGCAGCGGCTGTTGCCGGTGCTGTGCCAGGACCATGGCCTGACTCC
GGACCAAGTGGTGGCTATCGCCAGCCACGATGGCGGCAAGCAAGCGCTCGAAACGGTGCAGCGGCTGTTG
CCGGTGCTGTGCCAGGACCATGGCCTGACCCCGGACCAAGTGGTGGCTATCGCCAGCAACAATGGCGGCA
AGCAAGCGCTCGAAACGGTGCAGCGGCTGTTGCCGGTGCTGTGCCAGGACCATGGCCTGACCCCGGACCA
AGTGGTGGCTATCGCCAGCAACAATGGCGGCAAGCAAGCGCTCGAAACGGTGCAGCGGCTGTTGCCGGTG
CTGTGCCAGGACCATGGCCTGACTCCGGACCAAGTGGTGGCTATCGCCAGCCACGATGGCGGCAAGCAAG
CGCTCGAAACGGTGCAGCGGCTGTTGCCGGTGCTGTGCCAGGACCATGGCCTGACTCCGGACCAAGTGGT
GGCTATCGCCAGCCACGATGGCGGCAAGCAAGCGCTCGAAACGGTGCAGCGGCTGTTGCCGGTGCTGTGC
CAGGACCATGGCCTGACCCCGGACCAAGTGGTGGCTATCGCCAGCAACGGTGGCGGCAAGCAAGCGCTCG
AAACGGTGCAGCGGCTGTTGCCGGTGCTGTGCCAGGACCATGGCCTGACCCCGGACCAAGTGGTGGCTAT
CGCCAGCAACGGTGGCGGCAAGCAAGCGCTCGAAACGGTGCAGCGGCTGTTGCCGGTGCTGTGCCAGGAC
CATGGCCTGACCCCGGACCAAGTGGTGGCTATCGCCAGCAACGGTGGCGGCAAGCAAGCGCTCGAAACGG
TGCAGCGGCTGTTGCCGGTGCTGTGCCAGGACCATGGCCTGACTCCGGACCAAGTGGTGGCTATCGCCAG
CCACGATGGCGGCAAGCAAGCGCTCGAAACGGTGCAGCGGCTGTTGCCGGTGCTGTGCCAGGACCATGGC
CTGACTCCGGACCAAGTGGTGGCTATCGCCAGCCACGATGGCGGCAAGCAAGCGCTCGAAACGGTGCAGC
GGCTGTTGCCGGTGCTGTGCCAGGACCATGGCCTGACTCCGGACCAAGTGGTGGCTATCGCCAGCCACGA
TGGCGGCAAGCAAGCGCTCGAAACGGTGCAGCGGCTGTTGCCGGTGCTGTGCCAGGACCATGGCCTGACC
CCGGACCAAGTGGTGGCTATCGCCAGCAACGGTGGCGGCAAGCAAGCGCTCGAAACGGTGCAGCGGCTGT
TGCCGGTGCTGTGCCAGGACCATGGCCTGACCCCGGACCAAGTGGTGGCTATCGCCAGCAACAATGGCGG
CAAGCAAGCGCTCGAAACGGTGCAGCGGCTGTTGCCGGTGCTGTGCCAGGACCATGGCCTGACCCCGGAC
CAAGTGGTGGCTATCGCCAGCAACGGTGGCGGCAAGCAAGCGCTCGAAACGGTGCAGCGGCTGTTGCCGG
TGCTGTGCCAGGACCATGGCCTGACCCCGGACCAAGTGGTGGCTATCGCCAGCAACATTGGCGGCAAGCA
AGCGCTCGAAACGGTGCAGCGGCTGTTGCCGGTGCTGTGCCAGGACCATGGCCTGACCCCGGACCAAGTG
GTGGCTATCGCCAGCAACAATGGCGGCAAGCAAGCGCTCGAAACGGTGCAGCGGCTGTTGCCGGTGCTGT
GCCAGGACCATGGCCTGACTCCGGACCAAGTGGTGGCTATCGCCAGCCACGATGGCGGCAAGCAAGCGCT
CGAAACGGTGCAGCGGCTGTTGCCGGTGCTGTGCCAGGACCATGGCCTGACCCCGGACCAAGTGGTGGCT
ATCGCCAGCCACGATGGCGGCAAGCAAGCGCTCGAAACGGTGCAGCGGCTGTTGCCGGTGCTGTGCCAGG
ACCATGGCCTGACTCCGGACCAAGTGGTGGCTATCGCCAGCCACGATGGCGGCAAGCAAGCGCTCGAAAC
GGTGCAGCGGCTGTTGCCGGTGCTGTGCCAGGACCATGGCCTGACCCCGGACCAAGTGGTGGCTATCGCC
AGCAACGGTGGCGGCAAGCAAGCGCTCGAAAGCATTGTGGCCCAGCTGAGCCGGCCTGATCCGGCGTTGG
CCGCGTTGACCAACGACCACCTCGTCGCCTTGGCCTGCCTCGGCGGACGTCCTGCCATGGATGCAGTGAA
AAAGGGATTGCCGCACGCGCCGGAATTGATCAGAAGAGTCAATCGCCGTATTGGCGAACGCACGTCCCAT
CGCGTTGCCGACTACGCGCAAGTGGTTCGCGTGCTGGAGTTTTTCCAGTGCCACTCCCACCCAGCGTACG
CATTTGATGAGGCCATGACGCAGTTCGGGATGAGCAGGAACGGGTTGGTACAGCTCTTTCGCAGAGTGGG
CGTCACCGAACTCGAAGCCCGCGGTGGAACGCTCCCCCCAGCCTCGCAGCGTTGGGACCGTATCCTCCAG
GCATCAGGGATGAAAAGGGCCAAACCGTCCCCTACTTCAGCTCAAACACCGGATCAGGCGTCTTTGCATG
CATTCGCCGATTCGCTGGAGCGTGACCTTGATGCGCCCAGCCCAATGCACGAGGGAGATCAGACGCGGGC
AAGCAGCCGTAAACGGTCCCGATCGGATCGTGCTGTCACCGGCCCCTCCGCACAGCAGGCTGTCGAGGTG
CGCGTTCCCGAACAGCGCGATGCGCTGCATTTGCCCCTCAGCTGGAGGGTAAAACGCCCGCGTACCAGGA
TCTGGGGCGGCCTCCCGGATCCACTAGTCCAGTGTGGTGGAATTCTGCAGATATCCAGCACAGTGGCGGC
CGCTCGAGTCTAGAGGGCCCGTTTAAACCCGCTGATCAGCCTCGACTGTGCCTTCTAGTTGCCAGCCATC
TGTTGTTTGCCCCTCCCCCGTGCCTTCCTTGACCCTGGAAGGTGCCACTCCCACTGTCCTTTCCTAATAA
AATGAGGAAATTGCATCGCATTGTCTGAGTAGGTGTCATTCTATTCTGGGGGGTGGGGTGGGGCAGGACA
GCAAGGGGGAGGATTGGGAAGACAATAGCAGGCATGCTGGGGATGCGGTGGGCTCTATGGCTTCTGAGGC
GGAAAGAACCAGCTGGGGCTCTAGGGGGTATCCCC
[124 nt withheld, positions 5146-5269]
C
[91 nt withheld, positions 5271-5361]
A
[49 nt withheld, positions 5363-5411]
CCTTTGACGTTGGAGTCCACGTTCTTT
[37 nt withheld, positions 5439-5475]
ACCCTATCTCGGTCTATTCTTTTGATTTATAAGGGATTTTGCCGATTTCGGCCTATTGGTTAAAAAATGA
GCTGATTTAACAAAAATTTAACGCGAATTAATTCTGTGGAATGTGTGTCAGTTAGGGTGTGGAAAGTCCC
CAGGCTCCCCAGCAGGCAGAAGTATGCAAAGCATGCATCTCAATTAGTCAGCAACCAGGTGTGGAAAGTC
CCCAGGCTCCCCAGCAGGCAGAAGTATGCAAAGCATGCATCTCAATTAGTCAGCAACCATAGTCCCGCCC
CTAACTCCGCCCATCCCGCCCCTAACTCCGCCCAGTTCCGCCCATTCTCCGCCCCATGGCTGACTAATTT
TTTTTATTTATGCAGAGGCCGAGGCCGCCTCTGCCTCTGAGCTATTCCAGAAGTAGTGAGGAGGCTTTTT
TGGAGGCCTAGGCTTTTGCAAAAAGCTCCCGGGAGCTTGTATATCCATTTTCGGATCTGATCAAGAGACA
GGATGAGGATCGTTTCGCATGATTGAACAAGATGGATTGCACGCAGGTTCTCCGGCCGCTTGGGTGGAGA
GGCTATTCGGCTATGACTGGGCACAACAGACAATCGGCTGCTCTGATGCCGCCGTGTTCCGGCTGTCAGC
GCAGGGGCGCCCGGTTCTTTTTGTCAAGACCGACCTGTCCGGTGCCCTGAATGAACTGCAGGACGAGGCA
GCGCGGCTATCGTGGCTGGCCACGACGGGCGTTCCTTGCGCAGCTGTGCTCGACGTTGTCACTGAAGCGG
GAAGGGACTGGCTGCTATTGGGCGAAGTGCCGGGGCAGGATCTCCTGTCATCTCACCTTGCTCCTGCCGA
GAAAGTATCCATCATGGCTGATGCAATGCGGCGGCTGCATACGCTTGATCCGGCTACCTGCCCATTCGAC
CACCAAGCGAAACATCGCATCGAGCGAGCACGTACTCGGATGGAAGCCGGTCTTGTCGATCAGGATGATC
TGGACGAAGAGCATCAGGGGCTCGCGCCAGCCGAACTGTTCGCCAGGCTCAAGGCGCGCATGCCCGACGG
CGAGGATCTCGTCGTGACCCATGGCGATGCCTGCTTGCCGAATATCATGGTGGAAAATGGCCGCTTTTCT
GGATTCATCGACTGTGGCCGGCTGGGTGTGGCGGACCGCTATCAGGACATAGCGTTGGCTACCCGTGATA
TTGCTGAAGAGCTTGGCGGCGAATGGGCTGACCGCTTCCTCGTGCTTTACGGTATCGCCGCTCCCGATTC
GCAGCGCATCGCCTTCTATCGCCTTCTTGACGAGTTCTTCTGAGCGGGACTCTGGGGTTCGAAATGACCG
ACCAAGCGACGCCCAACCTGCCATCACGAGATTTCGATTCCACCGCCGCCTTCTATGAAAGGTTGGGCTT
CGGAATCGTTTTCCGGGACGCCGGCTGGATGATCCTCCAGCGCGGGGATCTCATGCTGGAGTTCTTCGCC
CACCCCAACTTGTTTATTGCAGCTTATAATGGTTACAAATAAAGCAATAGCATCACAAATTTCACAAATA
AAGCATTTTTTTCACTGCATTCTAGTTGTGGTTTGTCCAAACTCATCAATGTATCTTATCATGTCTGTAT
ACCGTCGACCTCTAGCTAGAGCTTGGCGTAATCATGGTCATAGCTGTTTCCTGTGTGAAATTGTTATCCG
CTCACAATTCCACACAACATACGAGCCGGAAGCATAAAGTGTAAAGCCTGGGGTGCCTAATGAGTGAGCT
AACTCACATTAATTGCGTTGCGCTCACTGCCCGCTTTCCAGTCGGGAAACCTGTCGTGCCAGCTGCATTA
ATGAATCGGCCAACGCGCGGGGAGAGGCGGTTTGCGTATTGGGCGCTCTTCCGCTTCCTCGCTCACTGAC
TCGCTGCGCTCGGTCGTTCGGCTGCGGCGAGCGGTATCAGCTCACTCAAAGGCGGTAATACGGTTATCCA
CAGAATCAGGGGATAACGCAGGAAAGAACATGTGAGCAAAAGGCCAGCAAAAGGCCAGGAACCGTAAAAA
GGCCGCGTTGCTGGCGTTTTTCCATAGGCTCCGCCCCCCTGACGAGCATCACAAAAATCGACGCTCAAGT
CAGAGGTGGCGAAACCCGACAGGACTATAAAGATACCAGGCGTTTCCCCCTGGAAGCTCCCTCGTGCGCT
CTCCTGTTCCGACCCTGCCGCTTACCGGATACCTGTCCGCCTTTCTCCCTTCGGGAAGCGTGGCGCTTTC
TCATAGCTCACGCTGTAGGTATCTCAGTTCGGTGTAGGTCGTTCGCTCCAAGCTGGGCTGTGTGCACGAA
CCCCCCGTTCAGCCCGACCGCTGCGCCTTATCCGGTAACTATCGTCTTGAGTCCAACCCGGTAAGACACG
ACTTATCGCCACTGGCAGCAGCCACTGGTAACAGGATTAGCAGAGCGAGGTATGTAGGCGGTGCTACAGA
GTTCTTGAAGTGGTGGCCTAACTACGGCTACACTAGAAGAACAGTATTTGGTATCTGCGCTCTGCTGAAG
CCAGTTACCTTCGGAAAAAGAGTTGGTAGCTCTTGATCCGGCAAACAAACCACCGCTGGTAGCGGTTTTT
TTGTTTGCAAGCAGCAGATTACGCGCAGAAAAAAAGGATCTCAAGAAGATCCTTTGATCTTTTCTACGGG
GTCTGACGCTCAGTGGAACGAAAACTCACGTTAAGGGATTTTGGTCATGAGATTATCAAAAAGGATCTTC
ACCTAGATCCTTTTAAATTAAAAATGAAGTTTTAAATCAATCTAAAGTATATATGAGTAAACTTGGTCTG
ACAGTTACCAATGCTTAATCAGTGAGGCACCTATCTCAGCGATCTGTCTATTTCGTTCATCCATAGTTGC
CTGACTCCCCGTCGTGTAGATAACTACGATACGGGAGGGCTTACCATCTGGCCCCAGTGCTGCAATGATA
CCGCGAGACCCACGCTCACCGGCTCCAGATTTATCAGCAATAAACCAGCCAGCCGGAAGGGCCGAGCGCA
GAAGTGGTCCTGCAACTTTATCCGCCTCCATCCAGTCTATTAATTGTTGCCGGGAAGCTAGAGTAAGTAG
TTCGCCAGTTAATAGTTTGCGCAACGTTGTTGCCATTGCTACAGGCATCGTGGTGTCACGCTCGTCGTTT
GGTATGGCTTCATTCAGCTCCGGTTCCCAACGATCAAGGCGAGTTACATGATCCCCCATGTTGTGCAAAA
AAGCGGTTAGCTCCTTCGGTCCTCCGATCGTTGTCAGAAGTAAGTTGGCCGCAGTGTTATCACTCATGGT
TATGGCAGCACTGCATAATTCTCTTACTGTCATGCCATCCGTAAGATGCTTTTCTGTGACTGGTGAGTAC
TCAACCAAGTCATTCTGAGAATAGTGTATGCGGCGACCGAGTTGCTCTTGCCCGGCGTCAATACGGGATA
ATACCGCGCCACATAGCAGAACTTTAAAAGTGCTCATCATTGGAAAACGTTCTTCGGGGCGAAAACTCTC
AAGGATCTTACCGCTGTTGAGATCCAGTTCGATGTAACCCACTCGTGCACCCAACTGATCTTCAGCATCT
TTTACTTTCACCAGCGTTTCTGGGTGAGCAAAAACAGGAAGGCAAAATGCCGCAAAAAAGGGAATAAGGG
CGACACGGAAATGTTGAATACTCATACTCTTCCTTTTTCAATATTATTGAAGCATTTATCAGGGTTATTG
TCTCATGAGCGGATACATATTTGAATGTATTTAGAAAAATAAACAAATAGGGGTTCCGCGCACATTTCCC
CGAAAAGTGCCACCTGACGTC
