>Addgene plasmid #51428 | pAF1-SeqFosC | addgene partial sequence | sequence record 82362 | CMV-F 5'-CGCAAATGGGCGGTAGGCGTG-3'
CAGAGCTCTCTGGCTAACTAGAGAACCCACTGCTTACTGGCTTATCGAAATTAATACGACTCACTATAGG
GAGACCCAAGCTGGCTAGCGTTTAAACTTAAGCTTGCCACCATGGACCCCATTCGTCCGCGCAGGCCAAG
TCCTGCCCGCGAGCTTCTGCCTGGACCCCAACCGGATAGGGTTCAGCCGACTGCAGATCGTGGGGTGTCT
GCGCCTGCTGGCAGCCCTCTGGATGGCTTGCCCGCTCGGCGGACGGTGTCCCGGACCCGGCTGCCATCTC
CCCCTGCGCCCTCACCTGCGTTCTCGGCGGGCAGCTTCAGCGATCTGCTCCGTCNGTTCGATCCGTCGCT
TCTTGATACATCGCTTCTTGATTCGATGCCTGCCGTCGGCACGCCGCATACAGCGGCTGCCCCAGCAGAG
TGGGATGAGGCGCAATCGGCTCTGCGTGCAGCCGATGACCCGCCACCCACCGTGCGTGTCGCTGTCAC
