>Addgene plasmid #51428 | pAF1-SeqFosC | addgene partial sequence | sequence record 82458 | BGH-rev 5'-TAGAAGGCACAGTCGAGG-3'
TCGAGCGGCCGCCACTGTGCTGGATATCTGCAGAATTCCACCACACTGGACTAGTGGATCCGGGAGGCCG
CCCCAGATCCTGGTACGCGGGCGTTTTACCCTCCAGCTGAGGGGCAAATGCAGCGCATCGCGCTGTTCGG
GAACGCGCACCTCGACAGCCTGCTGTGCGGAGGGGCCGGTGACAGCACGATCCGATCGGGACCGTTTACG
GCTGCTTGCCCGCGTCTGATCTCCCTCGTGCATTGGGCTGGGCGCATCAAGGTCACGCTCCAGCGAATCG
GCGAATGCATGCAAAGACGCCTGATCCGGTGTTTGAGCTGAAGTAGGGGACGGTTTGGCCCTTTTCATCC
CTGATGCCTGGAGGATACGGTCCCAACGCTGCGAGGCTGGGGGGAGCGTTCCACCGCGGGCTTCGAGTTC
GGTGACGCCCACTCTGCGAAAGAGCTGTACCAACCCGTTCCTGCTCATCCCGAACTGCGTCATGGCCTCA
TCAAATGCGTACGCTGGGTGGGAGTGGCACTGGAAAAACTCCAGCACGCGAACCACTTGCGCGTAGTCGG
CAACGCGATGGGACGTGCGTTCGCCAATACGGCGATTGACTCTTCTGATCAATTCCGGCGCGTGCGGCAA
TCCCTTTTTCACTGCATCCATGGCAGGACGTCCGCCGAGGCAGGCCAAGGCGACGAGGTGGTCGTTGGTC
AACGCGGCCAACGCCGGATCAGGCCGGCTCAGCTGGGCCACAATGCTTTCGAGCGCTTGCTTGCCGCCAC
CGTTGCTGGCGATAGCCACCACTTGGTCCGGGGTCAGGCCATGGTCCTGGCACAGCACCGGCAACAGCCG
CTGCACCGTT
