>Addgene plasmid #51428 | pAF1-SeqFosC | addgene partial sequence | sequence record 82931 | CMV-F 5'-CGCAAATGGGCGGTAGGCGTG-3'
GCAGAGCTCTCTGGCTAACTAGAGAACCCACTGCTTACTGGCTTATCGAAATTAATACGACTCACTATAG
GGAGACCCAAGCTGGCTAGCGTTTAAACTTAAGCTTGCCACCATGGACCCCATTCGTCCGCGCAGGCCAA
GTCCTGCCCGCGAGCTTCTGCCTGGACCCCAACCGGATAGGGTTCAGCCGACTGCAGATCGTGGGGTGTC
TGCGCCTGCTGGCAGCCCTCTGGATGGCTTGCCCGCTCGGCGGACGGTGTCCCGGACCCGGCTGCCATCT
CCCCCTGCGCCCTCACCTGCGTTCTCGGCGGGCAGCTTCAGCGATCTGCTCCGTCCGTTCGATCCGTCGC
TTCTTGATACATCGCTTCTTGATTCGATGCCTGCCGTCGGCACGCCGCATACAGCGGCTGCCCCAGCAGA
GTGGGATGAGGCGCAATCGGCTCTGCGTGCAGCCGATGACCCGCCACCCACCGTGCGTGTCGCTGTCACT
GCCGCGCGGCCGCCGCGCGCCAAGCCGGCCCCGCGACGGCGTGCTGCGCAACCCTCCGACGCTTCGCCGG
CCGCGCAGGTGGATCTACGCACGCTCGGCTACAGTCAGCAGCAGCAAGAGAAGATCAAACCGAAGGTGCG
TTCGACAGTGGCGCAGCACCACGAGGCACTGGTGGGCCATGGGTTTACACACGCGCACATCGTTGCGCTC
AGCCAACACCCGGCAGCGTTAGGGACCGTCGCTGTCACGTATCAGCACATAATCACGGCGTTGCCAGAGG
CGACACACGAAGACATCGTTGGCGTCGGCAAACAGTGGTCCGGCGCACGCGCCCTGGAGGCCTTGCTCAC
GGATGCGGGGGAGTTGAGAGGTCCGCCGTTACAGTTGGACACAGGCCAACTTGTGAAGATTGCAAAACGT
GGCGGCGTGACCGCAATGGA
