>Addgene plasmid #51428 | pAF1-SeqFosC | addgene partial sequence | sequence record 83274 | TAL_R2 5'-ggcgacgaggtggtcgttgg-3'
AGCTGGGCCACAATGCTTTCGAGCGCTTGCTTGCCGCCACCGTTGCTGGCGATAGCCACCACTTGGTCCG
GGGTCAGGCCATGGTCCTGGCACAGCACCGGCAACAGCCGCTGCACCGTTTCGAGCGCTTGCTTGCCGCC
ATCGTGGCTGGCGATAGCCACCACTTGGTCCGGAGTCAGGCCATGGTCCTGGCACAGCACCGGCAACAGC
CGCTGCACCGTTTCGAGCGCTTGCTTGCCGCCATCGTGGCTGGCGATAGCCACCACTTGGTCCGGGGTCA
GGCCATGGTCCTGGCACAGCACCGGCAACAGCCGCTGCACCGTTTCGAGCGCTTGCTTGCCGCCATCGTG
GCTGGCGATAGCCACCACTTGGTCCGGAGTCAGGCCATGGTCCTGGCACAGCACCGGCAACAGCCGCTGC
ACCGTTTCGAGCGCTTGCTTGCCGCCATTGTTGCTGGCGATAGCCACCACTTGGTCCGGGGTCAGGCCAT
GGTCCTGGCACAGCACCGGCAACAGCCGCTGCACCGTTTCGAGCGCTTGCTTGCCGCCAATGTTGCTGGC
GATAGCCACCACTTGGTCCGGGGTCAGGCCATGGTCCTGGCACAGCACCGGCAACAGCCGCTGCACCGTT
TCGAGCGCTTGCTTGCCGCCACCGTTGCTGGCGATAGCCACCACTTGGTCCGGGGTCAGGCCATGGTCCT
GGCACAGCACCGGCAACAGCCGCTGCACCGTTTCGAGCGCTTGCTTGCCGCCATTGTTGCTGGCGATAGC
CACCACTTGGTCCGGGGTCAGGCCATGGTCCTGGCACAGCACCGGCAACAGCCGCTGCACCGTTTCGAGC
GCTTGCTTGCCGCCACCGTTGCTGGCGA
